>Addgene plasmid #197943 | pCDNA5/FRT/TO_COX8-CoA-Snifit(G41S) | addgene full sequence | sequence record 387337 | Addgene NGS Result
TTAGAAAAATAAACAAATAGGGGTTCCGCGCACATTTCCCCGAAAAGTGCCACCTGACGTCGACGGATCG
GGAGATCTCCCGATCCCCTATGGTGCACTCTCAGTACAATCTGCTCTGATGCCGCATAGTTAAGCCAGTA
TCTGCTCCCTGCTTGTGTGTTGGAGGTCGCTGAGTAGTGCGCGAGCAAAATTTAAGCTACAACAAGGCAA
GGCTTGACCGACAATTGCATGAAGAATCTGCTTAGGGTTAGGCGTTTTGCGCTGCTTCGCGATGTACGGG
CCAGATATACGCGTTGACATTGATTATTGACTAGTTATTAATAGTAATCAATTACGGGGTCATTAGTTCA
TAGCCCATATATGGAGTTCCGCGTTACATAACTTACGGTAAATGGCCCGCCTGGCTGACCGCCCAACGAC
CCCCGCCCATTGACGTCAATAATGACGTATGTTCCCATAGTAACGCCAATAGGGACTTTCCATTGACGTC
AATGGGTGGAGTATTTACGGTAAACTGCCCACTTGGCAGTACATCAAGTGTATCATATGCCAAGTACGCC
CCCTATTGACGTCAATGACGGTAAATGGCCCGCCTGGCATTATGCCCAGTACATGACCTTATGGGACTTT
CCTACTTGGCAGTACATCTACGTATTAGTCATCGCTATTACCATGGTGATGCGGTTTTGGCAGTACATCA
ATGGGCGTGGATAGCGGTTTGACTCACGGGGATTTCCAAGTCTCCACCCCATTGACGTCAATGGGAGTTT
GTTTTGGCACCAAAATCAACGGGACTTTCCAAAATGTCGTAACAACTCCGCCCCATTGACGCAAATGGGC
GGTAGGCGTGTACGGTGGGAGGTCTATATAAGCAGAGCTCTCCCTATCAGTGATAGAGATCTCCCTATCA
GTGATAGAGATCGTCGACGAGCTCGTTTAGTGAACCGTCAGATCGCCTGGAGACGCCATCCACGCTGTTT
TGACCTCCATAGAAGACACCGGGACCGATCCAGCCTCCGGACTCTAGCGTTTAAACTTAAGCTTGGTACC
GCCACCATGTCTGTGCTGACACCTCTGCTGCTGAGAGGCCTGACAGGCTCTGCTAGAAGGCTGCCTGTGC
CTAGAGCCAAGATCCACTCTCTGAGCGTGCTGACCCCACTGCTCCTTAGGGGACTGACTGGATCTGCTCG
GAGACTGCCAGTGCCTCGGGCCAAAATTCATAGCCTCGGCGGATCCGTCCTGACTCCACTCCTTCTGAGA
GGACTCACCGGCAGTGCTAGACGCCTGCCAGTTCCAAGGGCTAAGATCCACAGTCTGTCAGTGCTCACTC
CCCTGTTGCTCAGAGGGCTGACTGGAAGTGCAAGACGACTCCCCGTGCCACGCGCCAAGATTCATTCTCT
TGGAGGCTCTGGCGGCAGCGAGATCGGAACCGGCTTTCCTTTCGACCCTCACTACGTGGAAGTGCTGGGC
GAGAGAATGCACTATGTGGACGTGGGCCCCAGAGATGGAACCCCTGTGCTGTTTCTGCACGGCAACCCTA
CCAGCAGCTACGTGTGGCGGAACATCATCCCTCACGTGGCCCCTACACACAGATGTATCGCCCCTGACCT
GATCGGCATGGGCAAGAGCGATAAGCCCGACCTGGGCTACTTCTTCGACGACCACGTGCGGTTCATGGAC
GCCTTTATTGAGGCCCTCGGCCTGGAAGAGGTGGTGCTGGTTATTCACGATTGGGGCAGCGCCCTGGGAT
TCCACTGGGCCAAGAGAAACCCCGAGAGAGTGAAGGGAATCGCCTTCATGGAATTCATCAGGCCCATTCC
TACCTGGGACGAGTGGCCTGAGTTCGCCAGAGAGACATTCCAGGCCTTCAGAACCACCGACGTGGGCAGA
AAGCTGATCATCGACCAGAACGTGTTCATCGAGGGCACCCTGCCTATGGGAGTCGTTAGACCTCTGACCG
AGGTGGAAATGGACCACTACAGAGAGCCCTTTCTGAACCCCGTGGACCGGGAACCTCTTTGGAGATTCCC
CAACGAGCTGCCCATTGCCGGCGAGCCTGCTAATATTGTGGCCCTGGTGGAAGAGTACATGGACTGGCTG
CATCAGAGCCCCGTGCCTAAGCTGCTGTTTTGGGGAACACCCGGCGTGCTGATTCCTCCTGCTGAAGCTG
CCAGACTGGCCAAGAGCCTGCCTAATTGCAAGGCCGTGGATATCGGCCCTGGCCTGAATCTGCTGCAAGA
GGACAACCCCGATCTGATCGGCTCCGAGATTGCCAGATGGCTGAGCACCCTGGAAATCAGCGGAGGATCT
CTGGCTGAAGCCGCCGCTAAAGAAGCCGCTGCAAAAGAGGCTGCCGCCAAAGAGGCAGCAGCAAAAGAAG
CAGCCGCTAAGGCTGCTGCTGGCGGATCTGTGAGCAAGGGCGAGGAGCTGTTCACCGGGGTGGTGCCCAT
CCTGGTCGAGCTGGACGGCGACGTAAACGGCCACAAGTTCAGCGTGCGCGGCGAGGGCGAGGGCGATGCC
ACCAACGGCAAGCTGACCCTGAAGTTCATCTGCACCACCGGCAAGCTGCCCGTGCCCTGGCCCACCCTCG
TGACCACCCTGACCTACGGCGTGCAGTGCTTCAGCCGCTACCCCGACCACATGAAGCGCCACGACTTCTT
CAAGTCCGCCATGCCCGAAGGCTACGTCCAGGAGCGCACCATCAGCTTCAAGGACGACGGCACCTACAAG
ACCCGCGCCGAGGTGAAGTTCGAGGGCGACACCCTGGTGAACCGCATCGAGCTGAAGGGCATCGACTTCA
AGGAGGACGGCAACATCCTGGGGCACAAGCTGGAGTACAACTTCAACAGCCACAACGTCTATATCACCGC
CGACAAGCAGAAGAACGGCATCAAGGCCAACTTCAAGATCCGCCACAACGTGGAGGACGGCAGCGTGCAG
CTCGCCGACCACTACCAGCAGAACACCCCCATCGGCGACGGCCCCGTGCTGCTGCCCGACAACCACTACC
TGAGCACCCAGTCCGTGCTGAGCAAAGACCCCAACGAGAAGCGCGATCACATGGTCCTGCTGGAGTTCGT
GACCGCCGCCGGGATCACTCACGGCGGATCCCCTCACCACGTGTTCGTGTCCGACTTCGTGGACTTCAGC
ATCTACGTGGACGCCCCTGAGGATCTGCTGCAGACCTGGTACATCAACCGGTTTCTGAAGTTCAGAGAGG
GCGCCTACACAGACCCCGACAGCTACTTCCACAACTACGCCAAGCTGACCAAAGAGGAAGCCATCAAGAC
CGCCATGACCTGGTGGAAAGAGATCAACTGGCTGAACCTGAAGCAGAACATCCTGCCTACCAGAGAGCGG
GCCAGCCTGATCCTGACCAAATCTGCCAATCACGCCGTGGAAGAAGTGCGGCTGAGAAAAGGATCTGGCG
GCACCGGCACACCCTACCTGCAGTTCGATAGAAACCAGTGGGCCGCTCTGAGAGACAGCGTGCCAATGAC
ACTGAGCGAGGACGAGATCGCCAGACTGAAGAGCATCAATGAGGACCTGAGCCTGGAAGAGGTGGCCGAG
ATTTACCTGCCCCTGAGCCGGCTGCTGAACTTCTACATCAGCAGCAACCTGCGGAGACAGGCCGTGCTGG
AACAGTTCCTGGGAACAAACGGCCAGCGGATCCCCTACATCATCTCTATCGCCGGATCTGTGGCCGTGGG
CAAGAGCACAACAGCTAGAGTTCTGCAGGCCCTGCTGAGCAGATGGCCCGAGCATAGAAGAGTGGAACTG
ATTACCACCGCCGGCTTTCTGCACCCCAACCAGGTGCTGAAAGAACGGGGCCTGATGAAGAAGAAGGGCT
TCCCCGAGAGCTACGACATGCACCGGCTGGTCAAGTTTGTGTCCGACCTGAAGTCCGGCGTGCCCAATGT
GACAGCCCCTGTGTACAGCCACCTGATCTACGACGTGATCCCCGACGGCGATAAGACCGTGGTGCAGCCC
GATATCCTGATTCTGGAAGGCCTGAACGTGCTGCAGAGCGGCATGGACTATCCTCATGATGGCGCTCCAG
GATTCTCCTCAATTTCCGCTTAAGCGGCCGCTCGAGTCTAGAGGGCCCGTTTAAACCCGCTGATCAGCCT
CGACTGTGCCTTCTAGTTGCCAGCCATCTGTTGTTTGCCCCTCCCCCGTGCCTTCCTTGACCCTGGAAGG
TGCCACTCCCACTGTCCTTTCCTAATAAAATGAGGAAATTGCATCGCATTGTCTGAGTAGGTGTCATTCT
ATTCTGGGGGGTGGGGTGGGGCAGGACAGCAAGGGGGAGGATTGGGAAGACAATAGCAGGCATGCTGGGG
ATGCGGTGGGCTCTATGGCTTCTGAGGCGGAAAGAACCAGCTGGGGCTCTAGGGGGTATCCCC
[124 nt withheld, positions 4404-4527]
C
[91 nt withheld, positions 4529-4619]
AGGGTGATGGTTCACGTACCTAGAAGTTCCTATTCCGAAGTTCCTATTCTCTAGAAAGTATAGGAACTTC
CTTGGCCAAAAAGCCTGAACTCACCGCGACGTCTGTCGAGAAGTTTCTGATCGAAAAGTTCGACAGCGTC
TCCGACCTGATGCAGCTCTCGGAGGGCGAAGAATCTCGTGCTTTCAGCTTCGATGTAGGAGGGCGTGGAT
ATGTCCTGCGGGTAAATAGCTGCGCCGATGGTTTCTACAAAGATCGTTATGTTTATCGGCACTTTGCATC
GGCCGCGCTCCCGATTCCGGAAGTGCTTGACATTGGGGAATTCAGCGAGAGCCTGACCTATTGCATCTCC
CGCCGTGCACAGGGTGTCACGTTGCAAGACCTGCCTGAAACCGAACTGCCCGCTGTTCTGCAGCCGGTCG
CGGAGGCCATGGATGCGATCGCTGCGGCCGATCTTAGCCAGACGAGCGGGTTCGGCCCATTCGGACCGCA
AGGAATCGGTCAATACACTACATGGCGTGATTTCATATGCGCGATTGCTGATCCCCATGTGTATCACTGG
CAAACTGTGATGGACGACACCGTCAGTGCGTCCGTCGCGCAGGCTCTCGATGAGCTGATGCTTTGGGCCG
AGGACTGCCCCGAAGTCCGGCACCTCGTGCACGCGGATTTCGGCTCCAACAATGTCCTGACGGACAATGG
CCGCATAACAGCGGTCATTGACTGGAGCGAGGCGATGTTCGGGGATTCCCAATACGAGGTCGCCAACATC
TTCTTCTGGAGGCCGTGGTTGGCTTGTATGGAGCAGCAGACGCGCTACTTCGAGCGGAGGCATCCGGAGC
TTGCAGGATCGCCGCGGCTCCGGGCGTATATGCTCCGCATTGGTCTTGACCAACTCTATCAGAGCTTGGT
TGACGGCAATTTCGATGATGCAGCTTGGGCGCAGGGTCGATGCGACGCAATCGTCCGATCCGGAGCCGGG
ACTGTCGGGCGTACACAAATCGCCCGCAGAAGCGCGGCCGTCTGGACCGATGGCTGTGTAGAAGTACTCG
CCGATAGTGGAAACCGACGCCCCAGCACTCGTCCGAGGGCAAAGGAATAGCACGTACTACGAGATTTCGA
TTCCACCGCCGCCTTCTATGAAAGGTTGGGCTTCGGAATCGTTTTCCGGGACGCCGGCTGGATGATCCTC
CAGCGCGGGGATCTCATGCTGGAGTTCTTCGCCCACCCCAACTTGTTTATTGCAGCTTATAATGGTTACA
AATAAAGCAATAGCATCACAAATTTCACAAATAAAGCATTTTTTTCACTGCATTCTAGTTGTGGTTTGTC
CAAACTCATCAATGTATCTTATCATGTCTGTATACCGTCGACCTCTAGCTAGAGCTTGGCGTAATCATGG
TCATAGCTGTTTCCTGTGTGAAATTGTTATCCGCTCACAATTCCACACAACATACGAGCCGGAAGCATAA
AGTGTAAAGCCTGGGGTGCCTAATGAGTGAGCTAACTCACATTAATTGCGTTGCGCTCACTGCCCGCTTT
CCAGTCGGGAAACCTGTCGTGCCAGCTGCATTAATGAATCGGCCAACGCGCGGGGAGAGGCGGTTTGCGT
ATTGGGCGCTCTTCCGCTTCCTCGCTCACTGACTCGCTGCGCTCGGTCGTTCGGCTGCGGCGAGCGGTAT
CAGCTCACTCAAAGGCGGTAATACGGTTATCCACAGAATCAGGGGATAACGCAGGAAAGAACATGTGAGC
AAAAGGCCAGCAAAAGGCCAGGAACCGTAAAAAGGCCGCGTTGCTGGCGTTTTTCCATAGGCTCCGCCCC
CCTGACGAGCATCACAAAAATCGACGCTCAAGTCAGAGGTGGCGAAACCCGACAGGACTATAAAGATACC
AGGCGTTTCCCCCTGGAAGCTCCCTCGTGCGCTCTCCTGTTCCGACCCTGCCGCTTACCGGATACCTGTC
CGCCTTTCTCCCTTCGGGAAGCGTGGCGCTTTCTCATAGCTCACGCTGTAGGTATCTCAGTTCGGTGTAG
GTCGTTCGCTCCAAGCTGGGCTGTGTGCACGAACCCCCCGTTCAGCCCGACCGCTGCGCCTTATCCGGTA
ACTATCGTCTTGAGTCCAACCCGGTAAGACACGACTTATCGCCACTGGCAGCAGCCACTGGTAACAGGAT
TAGCAGAGCGAGGTATGTAGGCGGTGCTACAGAGTTCTTGAAGTGGTGGCCTAACTACGGCTACACTAGA
AGAACAGTATTTGGTATCTGCGCTCTGCTGAAGCCAGTTACCTTCGGAAAAAGAGTTGGTAGCTCTTGAT
CCGGCAAACAAACCACCGCTGGTAGCGGTGGTTTTTTTGTTTGCAAGCAGCAGATTACGCGCAGAAAAAA
AGGATCTCAAGAAGATCCTTTGATCTTTTCTACGGGGTCTGACGCTCAGTGGAACGAAAACTCACGTTAA
GGGATTTTGGTCATGAGATTATCAAAAAGGATCTTCACCTAGATCCTTTTAAATTAAAAATGAAGTTTTA
AATCAATCTAAAGTATATATGAGTAAACTTGGTCTGACAGTTACCAATGCTTAATCAGTGAGGCACCTAT
CTCAGCGATCTGTCTATTTCGTTCATCCATAGTTGCCTGACTCCCCGTCGTGTAGATAACTACGATACGG
GAGGGCTTACCATCTGGCCCCAGTGCTGCAATGATACCGCGAGACCCACGCTCACCGGCTCCAGATTTAT
CAGCAATAAACCAGCCAGCCGGAAGGGCCGAGCGCAGAAGTGGTCCTGCAACTTTATCCGCCTCCATCCA
GTCTATTAATTGTTGCCGGGAAGCTAGAGTAAGTAGTTCGCCAGTTAATAGTTTGCGCAACGTTGTTGCC
ATTGCTACAGGCATCGTGGTGTCACGCTCGTCGTTTGGTATGGCTTCATTCAGCTCCGGTTCCCAACGAT
CAAGGCGAGTTACATGATCCCCCATGTTGTGCAAAAAAGCGGTTAGCTCCTTCGGTCCTCCGATCGTTGT
CAGAAGTAAGTTGGCCGCAGTGTTATCACTCATGGTTATGGCAGCACTGCATAATTCTCTTACTGTCATG
CCATCCGTAAGATGCTTTTCTGTGACTGGTGAGTACTCAACCAAGTCATTCTGAGAATAGTGTATGCGGC
GACCGAGTTGCTCTTGCCCGGCGTCAATACGGGATAATACCGCGCCACATAGCAGAACTTTAAAAGTGCT
CATCATTGGAAAACGTTCTTCGGGGCGAAAACTCTCAAGGATCTTACCGCTGTTGAGATCCAGTTCGATG
TAACCCACTCGTGCACCCAACTGATCTTCAGCATCTTTTACTTTCACCAGCGTTTCTGGGTGAGCAAAAA
CAGGAAGGCAAAATGCCGCAAAAAAGGGAATAAGGGCGACACGGAAATGTTGAATACTCATACTCTTCCT
TTTTCAATATTATTGAAGCATTTATCAGGGTTATTGTCTCATGAGCGGATACATATTTGAATGTAT
Features (pLannotate 1.2.2; 25 found; start..end, strand, type, name):
     89..141     -  misc_feature   bom (fragment): basis of mobility region from pBR322
    296..675     +  enhancer       CMV enhancer: human cytomegalovirus immediate early enhancer
    676..879     +  promoter       CMV promoter: human cytomegalovirus (CMV) immediate early promoter
    881..900     +  promoter       PLtetO-1 promoter (fragment): modified phage lambda PL promoter with tet operator sites (Lutz and Bujard, 1997)
    902..921     +  promoter       PLtetO-1 promoter (fragment): modified phage lambda PL promoter with tet operator sites (Lutz and Bujard, 1997)
    929..962     +  promoter       TRE3GV promoter (fragment): 3rd-generation Tet-responsive promoter that can be activated by binding of Tet-On® 3G, optimized for retroviral and lentiviral vectors
   1057..1143    +  CDS            COX8A (fragment): COX8A_HUMAN - Also known as COX8, COX8L. Experimental evidence at protein level: Swiss-Prot protein existence level 1. Component of the cytochrome c oxidase, the last enzyme in the mitochondrial electron transport chain which drives oxidative phosphorylation. The respiratory chain contains 3 multisubunit complexes succinate dehydrogenase (complex II, CII), ubiquinol- cytochrome c oxidoreductase (cytochrome b-c1 complex, complex III, CIII) and cytochrome c oxidase (complex IV, CIV), that cooperate to transfer electrons derived from NADH and succinate to molecular oxygen, creating an electrochem
   1417..2292    +  CDS            dhaA: DHAA_PSEPV - Experimental evidence at protein level: Swiss-Prot protein existence level 1. Catalyzes hydrolytic cleavage of carbon-halogen bonds in halogenated aliphatic compounds, leading to the formation of the corresponding primary alcohols, halide ions and protons. Has a broad substrate specificity, as it is able to dehalogenate mono- and di- chlorinated and brominated alkanes (up to at least C10), and the two isomers of 1,3-dichloropropene to 3-chloroallyl alcohol; the highest activity was found with 1,2-dibromoethane, while no activity was observed with the analog 1,2-dichloroethane. Fro
   2410..3105    +  CDS            superfolder GFP: GFP variant that folds robustly even when fused to poorly folded proteins (Pédelacq et al., 2006) mammalian codon-optimized
   3079..3420    +  CDS            coaA (fragment): COAA_ECOLI - Also known as panK, rts. Experimental evidence at protein level: Swiss-Prot protein existence level 1. From Escherichia coli (strain K12).
   3439..4050    +  CDS            coaA (fragment): COAA_ECOLI - Also known as panK, rts. Experimental evidence at protein level: Swiss-Prot protein existence level 1. From Escherichia coli (strain K12).
   4134..4358    +  polyA_signal   bGH poly(A) signal: bovine growth hormone polyadenylation signal
   4362..4383    +  promoter       SV40 promoter (fragment): SV40 enhancer and early promoter
   4404..4637    +  rep_origin     f1 ori (fragment) (sequence partly withheld): f1 bacteriophage origin of replication; arrow indicates direction of (+) strand synthesis
   4642..4689    +  protein_bind   FRT: FLP-mediated recombination occurs in the 8-bp core sequence TCTAGAAA (Turan and Bode, 2011). FLP recombinase from the Saccharomyces cerevisiae 2μ plasmid
   4697..5719    +  CDS            HygR: aminoglycoside phosphotransferase from E. coli; aph(4)-Ia; confers resistance to hygromycin
   5729..5854    +  CDS            ble (fragment): BLE_KLEPN - Experimental evidence at protein level: Swiss-Prot protein existence level 1. Binding protein with a strong affinity to the bleomycin family of antibiotics. Binds to CL990; an antimitotic-antibiotic compound. From Klebsiella pneumoniae.
   5849..5970    +  polyA_signal   SV40 poly(A) signal: SV40 polyadenylation signal
   6043..6059    -  protein_bind   lac operator: The lac repressor binds to the lac operator to inhibit transcription in E. coli. This inhibition can be relieved by adding lactose or isopropyl-β-D-thiogalactopyranoside (IPTG). lac repressor encoded by lacI
   6067..6097    -  promoter       lac promoter: promoter for the E. coli lac operon
   6112..6133    -  protein_bind   CAP binding site: CAP binding activates transcription in the presence of cAMP. E. coli catabolite activator protein
   6146..6238    -  CDS            lacI (fragment): lac repressor; lacI; The lac repressor binds to the lac operator to inhibit transcription in E. coli. This inhibition can be relieved by adding lactose or isopropyl-β-D-thiogalactopyranoside (IPTG).
   6421..7009    -  rep_origin     ori: high-copy-number ColE1/pMB1/pBR322/pUC origin of replication
   7180..8040    -  CDS            AmpR: β-lactamase; bla; confers resistance to ampicillin, carbenicillin, and related antibiotics
   8041..30      -  promoter       AmpR promoter (across the origin): bla
