[The description below was written by a language model from this plasmid's Addgene catalogue record and pLannotate feature annotations shown in this document.]
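Description:
pCDNA5/FRT/TO_COX8-CoA-Snifit(G41S) is a mammalian expression plasmid of about 8.1 kb built on the pCDNA5/FRT/TO backbone. It is maintained in E. coli through a high-copy ColE1/pUC-type origin and an ampicillin resistance gene. The backbone also carries an FRT site placed directly upstream of a hygromycin resistance coding sequence followed by an SV40 poly(A) signal. In vectors of this type the HygR gene lacks its own promoter. FLP-mediated recombination into a genomic FRT site in a suitable host cell line is meant to activate hygromycin resistance, which allows selection of isogenic stable integrants. Several short annotated fragments (f1 ori, SV40 promoter, ble, lacI) appear to be backbone remnants or partial matches.

The expression cassette is driven by the CMV enhancer/promoter followed by tet operator sequences, which the annotation software scored as PLtetO-1 and TRE fragments. This arrangement makes transcription repressible by Tet repressor and inducible with tetracycline or doxycycline in cells that express the repressor. The cassette ends in a bGH poly(A) signal. The open reading frame begins with a fragment of human COX8A, consistent with its mitochondrial targeting presequence, which would direct the sensor to mitochondria. Next come a HaloTag-type domain (annotated as the dhaA haloalkane dehalogenase), superfolder GFP and E. coli pantothenate kinase (coaA/PanK). The PanK carries the recorded substitutions G41S, D127A, L277W and F252Y, and it is annotated as two fragments.

Together these parts form CoA-Snifit, a semisynthetic biosensor for coenzyme A in which the self-labelling tag is derivatised with a synthetic ligand. The record states only that the plasmid is for expressing the sensor in mammalian cells. It does not explain the functional effect of the G41S variant or the other mutations.
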