Addgene plasmid #197943: pCDNA5/FRT/TO_COX8-CoA-Snifit(G41S)
Purpose: Expression of CoA-Snifit in mammalian cells
Depositing lab: Kai Johnsson. Depositing organization: Max Planck Institute for Medical Research. Publication: Probing coenzyme A homeostasis with semisynthetic biosensors. Xue L, Schnacke P, Frei MS, Koch B, Hiblot J, Wombacher R, Fabritz S, Johnsson K. Nat Chem Biol. 2022 Oct 31. doi: 10.1038/s41589-022-01172-7. PubMed 36316571.
Backbone
  Vector backbone: pCDNA5/FRT/TO
  Vector type: Mammalian Expression
  Selectable markers: Hygromycin
Growth in bacteria
  Bacterial resistance: Ampicillin, 100 μg/mL
  Growth temperature: 37°C
  Growth strain: DH5alpha
  Copy number: High Copy
Gene/Insert
  Gene/Insert name: Halo-GFP-ecPanK
  Species: other
  Mutation: PanK=PanK-G41S, D127A,L277W,F252Y
  Cloning method: Gibson Cloning
Terms and licenses: Academic/Nonprofit Terms; Industry Terms: Not Available to Industry
How to cite: pCDNA5/FRT/TO_COX8-CoA-Snifit(G41S) was a gift from Kai Johnsson (Addgene plasmid # 197943 ; http://n2t.net/addgene:197943 ; RRID:Addgene_197943)
